>Addgene plasmid #20774 | pFA6a-6xGLY-HSV-HIS3MX6 | depositor full sequence | sequence record 9666 | Author sequence
ACGCGGCCGCCAGCTGAAGCTTCGTACGCTGCAGGTCGACGGATCCCCGGGTTAATTAACGGGGGAGGCG
GGGGTGGAAGCCAGCCAGAACTCGCCCCGGAAGACCCCGAGGATTAGGGCGCGCCACTTCTAAATAAGCG
AATTTCTTATGATTTATGATTTTTATTATTAAATAAGTTATAAAAAAAATAAGTGTATACAAATTTTAAA
GTGACTCTTAGGTTTTAAAACGAAAATTCTTATTCTTGAGTAACTCTTTCCTGTAGGTCAGGTTGCTTTC
TCAGGTATAGTATGAGGTCGCTCTTATTGACCACACCTCTACCGGCAGATCCGCTAGGGATAACAGGGTA
ATATAGATCTGTTTAGCTTGCCTCGTCCCCGCCGGGTCACCCGGCCAGCGACATGGAGGCCCAGAATACC
CTCCTTGACAGTCTTGACGTGCGCAGCTCAGGGGCATGATGTGACTGTCGCCCGTACATTTAGCCCATAC
ATCCCCATGTATAATCATTTGCATCCATACATTTTGATGGCCGCACGGCGCGAAGCAAAAATTACGGCTC
CTCGCTGCAGACCTGCGAGCAGGGAAACGCTCCCCTCACAGACGCGTTGAATTGTCCCCACGCCGCGCCC
CTGTAGAGAAATATAAAAGGTTAGGATTTGCCACTGAGGTTCTTCTTTCATATACTTCCTTTTAAAATCT
TGCTAGGATACAGTTCTCACATCACATCCGAACATAAACAACCATGGCAGAACCAGCCCAAAAAAAGCAA
AAACAAACTGTTCAGGAGCGCAAGGCGTTTATCTCCCGTATCACTAATGAAACTAAAATTCAAATCGCTA
TTTCGCTGAATGGTGGTTATATTCAAATAAAAGATTCGATTCTTCCTGCAAAGAAGGATGACGATGTAGC
TTCCCAAGCTACTCAGTCACAGGTCATCGATATTCACACAGGTGTTGGCTTTTTGGATCATATGATCCAT
GCGTTGGCAAAACACTCTGGTTGGTCTCTTATTGTTGAATGTATCGGTGACCTGCACATTGACGATCACC
ATACTACCGAAGATTGCGGTATCGCATTAGGGCAAGCGTTCAAAGAAGCAATGGGTGCTGTCCGTGGTGT
AAAAAGATTCGGTACTGGGTTCGCACCATTGGATGAGGCGCTATCACGTGCCGTAGTCGATTTATCTAAT
AGACCATTTGCTGTAATCGACCTTGGATTGAAGAGAGAGATGATTGGTGATTTATCCACTGAAATGATTC
CACACTTTTTGGAAAGTTTCGCGGAGGCGGCCAGAATTACTTTGCATGTTGATTGTCTGAGAGGTTTCAA
CGATCACCACAGAAGTGAGAGTGCGTTCAAGGCTTTGGCTGTTGCCATAAGAGAAGCTATTTCTAGCAAT
GGCACCAATGACGTTCCCTCAACCAAAGGTGTTTTGATGTGAAGTACTGACAATAAAAAGATTCTTGTTT
TCAAGAACTTGTCATTTGTATAGTTTTTTTATATTGTAGTTGTTCTATTTTAATCAAATGTTAGCGTGAT
TTATATTTTTTTTCGCCTCGACATCATCTGCCCAGATGCGAAGTTAAGTGCGCAGAAAGTAATATCATGC
GTCAATCGTATGTGAATGCTGGTCGCTATACTGCTGTCGATTCGATACTAACGCCGCCATCCAGTTTAAA
CGAGCTCGAATTCATCGATGATATCAGATCCACTAGTGGCCTATGCGGCCGCGGATCTGCCGGTCTCCCT
ATAGTGAGTCGTATTAATTTCGATAAGCCAGGTTAACCTGCATTAATGAATCGGCCAACGCGCGGGGAGA
GGCGGTTTGCGTATTGGGCGCTCTTCCGCTTCCTCGCTCACTGACTCGCTGCGCTCGGTCGTTCGGCTGC
GGCGAGCGGTATCAGCTCACTCAAAGGCGGTAATACGGTTATCCACAGAATCAGGGGATAACGCAGGAAA
GAACATGTGAGCAAAAGGCCAGCAAAAGGCCAGGAACCGTAAAAAGGCCGCGTTGCTGGCGTTTTTCCAT
AGGCTCCGCCCCCCTGACGAGCATCACAAAAATCGACGCTCAAGTCAGAGGTGGCGAAACCCGACAGGAC
TATAAAGATACCAGGCGTTTCCCCCTGGAAGCTCCCTCGTGCGCTCTCCTGTTCCGACCCTGCCGCTTAC
CGGATACCTGTCCGCCTTTCTCCCTTCGGGAAGCGTGGCGCTTTCTCAATGCTCACGCTGTAGGTATCTC
AGTTCGGTGTAGGTCGTTCGCTCCAAGCTGGGCTGTGTGCACGAACCCCCCGTTCAGCCCGACCGCTGCG
CCTTATCCGGTAACTATCGTCTTGAGTCCAACCCGGTAAGACACGACTTATCGCCACTGGCAGCAGCCAC
TGGTAACAGGATTAGCAGAGCGAGGTATGTAGGCGGTGCTACAGAGTTCTTGAAGTGGTGGCCTAACTAC
GGCTACACTAGAAGGACAGTATTTGGTATCTGCGCTCTGCTGAAGCCAGTTACCTTCGGAAAAAGAGTTG
GTAGCTCTTGATCCGGCAAACAAACCACCGCTGGTAGCGGTGGTTTTTTTGTTTGCAAGCAGCAGATTAC
GCGCAGAAAAAAAGGATCTCAAGAAGATCCTTTGATCTTTTCTACGGGGTCTGACGCTCAGTGGAACGAA
AACTCACGTTAAGGGATTTTGGTCATGAGATTATCAAAAAGGATCTTCACCTAGATCCTTTTAAATTAAA
AATGAAGTTTTAAATCAATCTAAAGTATATATGAGTAAACTTGGTCTGACAGTTACCAATGCTTAATCAG
TGAGGCACCTATCTCAGCGATCTGTCTATTTCGTTCATCCATAGTTGCCTGACTCCCCGTCGTGTAGATA
ACTACGATACGGGAGGGCTTACCATCTGGCCCCAGTGCTGCAATGATACCGCGAGACCCACGCTCACCGG
CTCCAGATTTATCAGCAATAAACCAGCCAGCCGGAAGGGCCGAGCGCAGAAGTGGTCCTGCAACTTTATC
CGCCTCCATCCAGTCTATTAATTGTTGCCGGGAAGCTAGAGTAAGTAGTTCGCCAGTTAATAGTTTGCGC
AACGTTGTTGCCATTGCTACAGGCATCGTGGTGTCACGCTCGTCGTTTGGTATGGCTTCATTCAGCTCCG
GTTCCCAACGATCAAGGCGAGTTACATGATCCCCCATGTTGTGCAAAAAAGCGGTTAGCTCCTTCGGTCC
TCCGATCGTTGTCAGAAGTAAGTTGGCCGCAGTGTTATCACTCATGGTTATGGCAGCACTGCATAATTCT
CTTACTGTCATGCCATCCGTAAGATGCTTTTCTGTGACTGGTGAGTACTCAACCAAGTCATTCTGAGAAT
AGTGTATGCGGCGACCGAGTTGCTCTTGCCCGGCGTCAATACGGGATAATACCGCGCCACATAGCAGAAC
TTTAAAAGTGCTCATCATTGGAAAACGTTCTTCGGGGCGAAAACTCTCAAGGATCTTACCGCTGTTGAGA
TCCAGTTCGATGTAACCCACTCGTGCACCCAACTGATCTTCAGCATCTTTTACTTTCACCAGCGTTTCTG
GGTGAGCAAAAACAGGAAGGCAAAATGCCGCAAAAAAGGGAATAAGGGCGACACGGAAATGTTGAATACT
CATACTCTTCCTTTTTCAATATTATTGAAGCATTTATCAGGGTTATTGTCTCATGAGCGGATACATATTT
GAATGTATTTAGAAAAATAAACAAATAGGGGTTCCGCGCACATTTCCCCGAAAAGTGCCACCTGACGTCT
AAGAAACCATTATTATCATGACATTAACCTATAAAAATAGGCGTATCACGAGGCCCTTTCGTCTCGCGCG
TTTCGGTGATGACGGTGAAAACCTCTGACACATGCAGCTCCCGGAGACGGTCACAGCTTGTCTGTAAGCG
GATGCCGGGAGCAGACAAGCCCGTCAGGGCGCGTCAGCGGGTGTTGGCGGGTGTCGGGGCTGGCTTAACT
ATGCGGCATCAGAGCAGATTGTACTGAGAGTGCACCATATGGACATATTGTCGTTAGAACGCGGCTACAA
TTAATACATAACCTTATGTATCATACACATACGATTTAGGTGACACTATAGA
Features (pLannotate 1.2.2; 13 found; start..end, strand, type, name):
     82..114     +  CDS            HSV tag: HSV (herpes simplex virus) epitope tag
    138..325     +  terminator     ADH1 terminator: S. cerevisiae ADH1; transcription terminator for the S. cerevisiae alcohol dehydrogenase 1 (ADH1) gene
    400..743     +  promoter       TEF promoter: Ashbya gossypii TEF promoter
    786..1439    +  CDS            HIS3: HIS7_YEAST - Experimental evidence at protein level: Swiss-Prot protein existence level 1. From Saccharomyces cerevisiae (strain ATCC 204508 / S288c) (Baker's yeast).
   1446..1643    +  terminator     TEF terminator: Ashbya gossypii TEF terminator
   1748..1766    -  promoter       T7 promoter: promoter for bacteriophage T7 RNA polymerase
   1788..1841    -  CDS            lacI (fragment): lac repressor; lacI; The lac repressor binds to the lac operator to inhibit transcription in E. coli. This inhibition can be relieved by adding lactose or isopropyl-β-D-thiogalactopyranoside (IPTG).
   2024..2612    -  rep_origin     ori: high-copy-number ColE1/pMB1/pBR322/pUC origin of replication
   2783..3643    -  CDS            AmpR: β-lactamase; bla; confers resistance to ampicillin, carbenicillin, and related antibiotics
   3644..3748    -  promoter       AmpR promoter: bla
   3843..3878    +  CDS            rop (fragment): Rop protein, which maintains plasmids at low copy number; rop
   3980..4031    +  misc_feature   bom (fragment): basis of mobility region from pBR322
   4094..4112    +  promoter       SP6 promoter: promoter for bacteriophage SP6 RNA polymerase
