[The description below was written by a language model from this plasmid's Addgene catalogue record and pLannotate feature annotations shown in this document.]
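Description:
pFA6a-6xGLY-HSV-HIS3MX6 is a template plasmid of the pFA6a series used for PCR-based C-terminal epitope tagging of chromosomal genes in Saccharomyces cerevisiae. It is catalogued as an empty backbone with no gene insert. Rather than being maintained in yeast, it serves as a source of a tagging module. The feature table shows no yeast replication origin or centromere, which fits that role. In E. coli it is propagated through a high-copy ColE1/pUC-type origin and selected with ampicillin via the β-lactamase gene and its native promoter. Short annotated fragments of lacI, rop and bom appear to be vestiges of the parental cloning vector rather than functional elements.

The module begins with an HSV (herpes simplex virus) epitope tag coding sequence. According to the construct name, a six-glycine flexible linker precedes it, although the linker is not separately annotated in the feature table. The tag is followed by the S. cerevisiae ADH1 terminator, which provides transcription termination for the tagged gene. Downstream lies the HIS3MX6 marker cassette, a histidine biosynthesis gene driven by the Ashbya gossypii TEF promoter and closed by the TEF terminator, allowing selection of integrants by histidine prototrophy in his3 strains. The annotation matched this coding sequence to S. cerevisiae HIS3.

In typical use, the linker-tag-terminator-marker unit is amplified with primers carrying homology to the 3′ end of a target open reading frame. It is then integrated by homologous recombination, so that the endogenous protein is expressed under its own promoter with the linker and HSV epitope at its C-terminus. SP6 and T7 promoters flank the module and serve as sequencing primer sites, and PacI and PmeI are recorded as the cloning sites.
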