Addgene plasmid #20774: pFA6a-6xGLY-HSV-HIS3MX6
Purpose: (Empty Backbone)
Depositing lab: Mark Hochstrasser. Depositing organization: Yale University. Publication: Small epitope-linker modules for PCR-based C-terminal tagging in Saccharomyces cerevisiae. Funakoshi M, Hochstrasser M. Yeast. 2009 Feb 25. 26(3):185-192. 10.1002/yea.1658 PubMed 19243080.
Backbone
  Vector backbone: pFA6a
  Backbone size (bp): 2513
  Vector type: Yeast Expression ; PCR-based C-terminal tagging
  Selectable markers: HIS3
Growth in bacteria
  Bacterial resistance: Ampicillin, 100 μg/mL
  Growth temperature: 37°C
  Growth strain: DH5alpha
  Copy number: Unknown
Gene/Insert
  Gene/Insert name: None
  Cloning method: Restriction Enzyme; 5′ cloning site PacI (unknown if destroyed); 3′ cloning site PmeI (unknown if destroyed)
  Sequencing primers: 5′ SP6; 3′ T7
Terms and licenses: Academic/Nonprofit Terms; Industry Terms: Not Available to Industry
How to cite: pFA6a-6xGLY-HSV-HIS3MX6 was a gift from Mark Hochstrasser (Addgene plasmid # 20774 ; http://n2t.net/addgene:20774 ; RRID:Addgene_20774)
