>Addgene plasmid #20774 | pFA6a-6xGLY-HSV-HIS3MX6 | addgene partial sequence | sequence record 26627 | 20774 with T7
CNTAGGCNNCTAGTGGANCTGATATCATCGATGAATTCGAGCTCGTTTAAACTGGATGGCGGCGTTAGTA
TCGAATCGACAGCAGTATAGCGACCAGCATTCACATACGATTGACGCATGATATTACTTTCTGCGCACTT
AACTTCGCATCTGGGCAGATGATGTCGAGGCGAAAAAAAATATAAATCACGCTAACATTTGATTAAAATA
GAACAACTACAATATAAAAAAACTATACAAATGACAAGTTCTTGAAAACAAGAATCTTTTTATTGTCAGT
ACTTCACATCAAAACACCTTTGGTTGAGGGAACGTCATTGGTGCCATTGCTAGAAATAGCTTCTCTTATG
GCAACAGCCAAAGCCTTGAACGCACTCTCACTTCTGTGGTGATCGTTGAAACCTCTCAGACAATCAACAT
GCAAAGTAATTCTGGCCGCCTCCGCGAAACTTTCCAAAAAGTGTGGAATCATTTCAGTGGATAAATCACC
AATCATCTCTCTCTTCAATCCAAGGTCGATTACAGCAAATGGTCTACTAGATAAATCGACTACGGCACGT
GATAGCGCCTCATCCAATGGTGCGAACCCAGTACCGAATCTTTTTACACCACGGANANNNNNNNNNNNNN
NNNNTTTNNACNNNNGCCCTAATGCGATACNNNNNNCTTCGGTAGTATGGTGATCGTCAATGTGCANGTC
ACCAATACATTCAACAATAAGAGACCAACCAGAGTGTTTTGCCAACGCATGGATCATATGATCCAAAAAG
CCAACACCTGTGTGAATATCGATGANCTGTGACTGANN
